Addgene plasmid #128857: pD441_WT_hi
Purpose: High copy number plasmid for expression of E. coli flagellin from an IPTG-inducible T5 promoter
Depositing lab: Mark Pallen. Depositing organization: Quadram Institute Bioscience. Publication: Restoration of wild-type motility to flagellin-knockout Escherichia coli by varying promoter, copy number and induction strength in plasmid-based expression of flagellin. Thomson NM, Pallen MJ. Curr Res Biotechnol. 2020 Nov;2:45-52. doi: 10.1016/j.crbiot.2020.03.001. PubMed 33381753.
Backbone
  Vector backbone: pD441
  Backbone manufacturer: ATUM
  Backbone size w/o insert (bp): 4000
  Vector type: Bacterial Expression
Growth in bacteria
  Bacterial resistance: Kanamycin, 50 μg/mL
  Growth temperature: 37°C
  Growth strain: DH5alpha
  Copy number: High Copy
Gene/Insert
  Gene/Insert name: Flagellin
  Species: E. coli
  Insert size (bp): 1497
Terms and licenses: Academic/Nonprofit Terms; Industry Terms: Not Available to Industry
How to cite: pD441_WT_hi was a gift from Mark Pallen (Addgene plasmid # 128857 ; http://n2t.net/addgene:128857 ; RRID:Addgene_128857)
