[The description below was written by a language model from this plasmid's Addgene catalogue record and pLannotate feature annotations shown in this document.]
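Description:
pD441_WT_hi is a bacterial expression plasmid built on the commercial pD441 backbone and designed to produce wild-type Escherichia coli flagellin under chemical control. It replicates in E. coli from a high-copy ColE1/pUC-type origin, consistent with the "hi" in its name and the catalogue's high-copy designation. Selection is with kanamycin through an aph(3')-Ia aminoglycoside phosphotransferase gene, which the annotation places downstream of a fragment of the bla (AmpR) promoter. The sequenced record is about 5.5 kb, matching a roughly 4 kb backbone plus the approximately 1.5 kb insert.

The payload is the fliC coding sequence of E. coli K-12, encoding flagellin, the subunit that polymerises to form the flagellar filament. No tags or fusion partners are annotated. According to the catalogue entry, transcription is driven by an IPTG-inducible T5 promoter. The feature table does not annotate the promoter itself, but it shows three lac operator sites, one of them the symmetric tight-binding variant, immediately upstream of fliC, as expected for a lac-repressed promoter region. The plasmid carries its own lacI gene with its native promoter, so repressor is supplied in cis and expression stays low until IPTG relieves binding at the operators. Fragments of the rrnB T1 and T2 terminators, along with a 5S rRNA segment, flank the expression cassette and insulate it from read-through.

The associated work used the plasmid in flagellin-knockout E. coli, testing how promoter choice, copy number and induction strength affect restoration of wild-type motility. This construct is the high-copy, T5-promoter version.
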