Features (pLannotate 1.2.2; 14 found; start..end, strand, type, name):
    166..754     +  rep_origin     ori: high-copy-number ColE1/pMB1/pBR322/pUC origin of replication
    979..996     +  terminator     rrnB T2 terminator (fragment): transcription terminator T2 from the E. coli rrnB gene
   1021..1040    -  CDS            lacZα (fragment): LacZα fragment of β-galactosidase; lacZ fragment
   1497..1513    +  protein_bind   lac operator: The lac repressor binds to the lac operator to inhibit transcription in E. coli. This inhibition can be relieved by adding lactose or isopropyl-β-D-thiogalactopyranoside (IPTG). lac repressor encoded by lacI
   1558..1574    +  protein_bind   lac operator: The lac repressor binds to the lac operator to inhibit transcription in E. coli. This inhibition can be relieved by adding lactose or isopropyl-β-D-thiogalactopyranoside (IPTG). lac repressor encoded by lacI
   1588..1607    +  protein_bind   lac operator (symmetric): The lac repressor binds to the lac operator to inhibit transcription in E. coli. This inhibition can be relieved by adding lactose or isopropyl-β-D-thiogalactopyranoside (IPTG). The symmetric lac operator was optimized for tight binding of lac repressor. lac repressor encoded by lacI
   1662..3155    +  CDS            fliC: FLIC_ECOLI - Also known as flaF, hag. Experimental evidence at protein level: Swiss-Prot protein existence level 1. Flagellin is the subunit protein which polymerizes to form the filaments of bacterial flagella. From Escherichia coli (strain K12).
   3236..3276    -  terminator     rrnB T1 terminator (fragment): transcription terminator T1 from the E. coli rrnB gene
   3278..3393    -  ncRNA          5S rRNA: Accession: RF00001 - 5S ribosomal RNA
   3424..3448    +  CDS            KanR (fragment): aminoglycoside phosphotransferase; aph(3')-Ia; confers resistance to kanamycin in bacteria or G418 (Geneticin®) in eukaryotes
   3478..3574    +  promoter       AmpR promoter (fragment): bla
   3577..4386    +  CDS            KanR: aminoglycoside phosphotransferase; aph(3')-Ia; confers resistance to kanamycin in bacteria or G418 (Geneticin®) in eukaryotes
   4395..4468    +  promoter       lacI promoter (fragment): lacI
   4469..77      +  CDS            lacI (across the origin): LACI_ECOLI - Experimental evidence at protein level: Swiss-Prot protein existence level 1. Repressor of the lactose operon. Binds allolactose as an inducer. From Escherichia coli (strain K12).
>Addgene plasmid #128857 | pD441_WT_hi | addgene full sequence | sequence record 271722 | Addgene NGS Result
AAACCGCCTCTCCCCGCGCGTTGGCCGATTCATTAATGCAGCTGGCACGACAGGTTTCCCGACTGGAAAG
CGGGCAGTGACTCATGACCAAAATCCCTTAACGTGAGTTACGCGCGCGTCGTTCCACTGAGCGTCAGACC
CCGTAGAAAAGATCAAAGGATCTTCTTGAGATCCTTTTTTTCTGCGCGTAATCTGCTGCTTGCAAACAAA
AAAACCACCGCTACCAGCGGTGGTTTGTTTGCCGGATCAAGAGCTACCAACTCTTTTTCCGAAGGTAACT
GGCTTCAGCAGAGCGCAGATACCAAATACTGTTCTTCTAGTGTAGCCGTAGTTAGCCCACCACTTCAAGA
ACTCTGTAGCACCGCCTACATACCTCGCTCTGCTAATCCTGTTACCAGTGGCTGCTGCCAGTGGCGATAA
GTCGTGTCTTACCGGGTTGGACTCAAGACGATAGTTACCGGATAAGGCGCAGCGGTCGGGCTGAACGGGG
GGTTCGTGCACACAGCCCAGCTTGGAGCGAACGACCTACACCGAACTGAGATACCTACAGCGTGAGCTAT
GAGAAAGCGCCACGCTTCCCGAAGGGAGAAAGGCGGACAGGTATCCGGTAAGCGGCAGGGTCGGAACAGG
AGAGCGCACGAGGGAGCTTCCAGGGGGAAACGCCTGGTATCTTTATAGTCCTGTCGGGTTTCGCCACCTC
TGACTTGAGCGTCGATTTTTGTGATGCTCGTCAGGGGGGCGGAGCCTATGGAAAAACGCCAGCAACGCGG
CCTTTTTACGGTTCCTGGCCTTTTGCTGGCCTTTTGCTCACATGTTCTTTCCTGCGTTATCCCCTGATTC
TGTGGATAACCGTATTACCGCCTTTGAGTGAGCTGATACCGCTCGCCGCAGCCGAACGACCGAGCGCAGC
GAGTCAGTGAGCGAGGAAGCGGAAGGCGAGAGTAGGGAACTGCCAGGCATCAAACTAAGCAGAAGGCCCC
TGACGGATGGCCTTTTTGCGTTTCTACAAACTCTTTCTGTGTTGTAAAACGACGGCCAGTCTTAAGCTCG
GGCCCCCTGGGCGGTTCTGATAACGAGTAATCGTTAATCCGCAAATAACGTAAAAACCCGCTTCGGCGGG
TTTTTTTATGGGGGGAGTTTAGGGAAAGAGCATTTGTCAGAATATTTAAGGGCGCCTGTCACTTTGCTTG
ATATATGAGAATTATTTAACCTTATAAATGAGAAAAAAGCAACGCACTTTAAATAAGATACGTTGCTTTT
TCGATTGATGAACACCTATAATTAAACTATTCATCTATTATTTATGATTTTTTGTATATACAATATTTCT
AGTTTGTTAAAGAGAATTAAGAAAATAAATCTCGAAAATAATAAAGGGAAAATCAGTTTTTGATATCAAA
ATTATACATGTCAACGATAATACAAAATATAATACAAACTATAAGATGTTATCAGTATTTATTATGCATT
TAGAATAAATTTTGTGTCGCCCTTAATTGTGAGCGGATAACAATTACGAGCTTCATGCACAGTGAAATCA
TGAAAAATTTATTTGCTTTGTGAGCGGATAACAATTATAATATGTGGAATTGTGAGCGCTCACAATTCCA
CAACGGTTTCCCTATAGAAATAATTTTGTTTAACTTTTAAGGAGGTAAACCATGGCACAAGTCATTAATA
CCAACAGCCTCTCGCTGATCACTCAAAATAATATCAACAAGAACCAGTCTGCGCTGTCGAGTTCTATCGA
GCGTCTGTCTTCTGGCTTGCGTATTAACAGCGCGAAGGATGACGCAGCGGGTCAGGCGATTGCTAACCGT
TTCACCTCTAACATTAAAGGCCTGACTCAGGCGGCCCGTAACGCCAACGACGGTATCTCCGTTGCGCAGA
CCACCGAAGGCGCGCTGTCCGAAATCAACAACAACTTACAGCGTGTGCGTGAACTGACGGTACAGGCCAC
TACCGGTACTAACTCTGAGTCTGATCTGTCTTCTATCCAGGACGAAATTAAATCCCGTCTGGATGAAATT
GACCGCGTATCTGGTCAGACCCAGTTCAACGGCGTGAACGTGCTGGCAAAAAATGGCTCCATGAAAATCC
AGGTTGGCGCAAATGATAACCAGACTATCACTATCGATCTGAAGCAGATTGATGCTAAAACTCTTGGCCT
TGATGGTTTTAGCGTTAAAAATAACGATACAGTTACCACTAGTGCTCCAGTAACTGCTTTTGGTGCTACC
ACCACAAACAATATTAAACTTACTGGAATTACCCTTTCTACGGAAGCAGCCACTGATACTGGCGGAACTA
ACCCAGCTTCAATTGAGGGTGTTTATACTGATAATGGTAATGATTACTATGCGAAAATCACCGGTGGTGA
TAACGATGGGAAGTATTACGCAGTAACAGTTGCTAATGATGGTACAGTGACAATGGCGACTGGAGCAACG
GCAAATGCAACTGTAACTGATGCAAATACTACTAAAGCTACAACTATCACTTCAGGCGGTACACCTGTTC
AGATTGATAATACTGCAGGTTCCGCAACTGCCAACCTTGGTGCTGTTAGCTTAGTAAAACTGCAGGATTC
CAAGGGTAATGATACCGATACATATGCGCTTAAAGATACAAATGGCAATCTTTACGCTGCGGATGTGAAT
GAAACTACTGGTGCTGTTTCTGTTAAAACTATTACCTATACTGACTCTTCCGGTGCCGCCAGTTCTCCAA
CCGCGGTCAAACTGGGCGGAGATGATGGCAAAACAGAAGTGGTCGATATTGATGGTAAAACATACGATTC
TGCCGATTTAAATGGCGGTAATCTGCAAACAGGTTTGACTGCTGGTGGTGAGGCTCTGACTGCTGTTGCA
AATGGTAAAACCACGGATCCGCTGAAAGCGCTGGACGATGCTATCGCATCTGTAGACAAATTCCGTTCTT
CCCTCGGTGCGGTGCAAAACCGTCTGGATTCCGCGGTTACCAACCTGAACAACACCACTACCAACCTGTC
TGAAGCGCAGTCCCGTATTCAGGACGCCGACTATGCGACCGAAGTGTCCAATATGTCGAAAGCGCAGATC
ATCCAGCAGGCCGGTAACTCCGTGTTGGCAAAAGCTAACCAGGTACCGCAGCAGGTTCTGTCTCTGCTGC
AGGGTTAAGAATTCTGATCACACTGGCTACCTTTGGGTGGCCTTTTTTTATCGTCAAAAGGGCGACACCC
CCTAATTAGCCCGGGCGAAAGGCCCAGTCTTTCGACTGAGCCTTTCGTTTTATTTGATGCCTGGCAGTTC
CCTACTCTCGCATGGGGAGTCCCCACACTACCATCGGCGCTACGGCGTTTCACTTCTGAGTTCGGCATGG
GGTCAGGTGGGACCACCGCGCTACTGCCGCCAGGCAAACAAGGGGTGTTATGAGCCATATTCAGGTATAA
ATGGGCTCGCGATAATGTTCAGAATTGGTTAATTGGTTGTAACACTGACCCCTATTTGTTTATTTTTCTA
AATACATTCAAATATGTATCCGCTCATGAGACAATAACCCTGATAAATGCTTCAATAATATTGAAAAAGG
AAGAATATGAGCCATATTCAACGGGAAACGTCGAGGCCGCGATTAAATTCCAACATGGATGCTGATTTAT
ATGGGTATAAATGGGCTCGCGATAATGTCGGGCAATCAGGTGCGACAATCTATCGCTTGTATGGGAAGCC
CGATGCGCCAGAGTTGTTTCTGAAACATGGCAAAGGTAGCGTTGCCAATGATGTTACAGATGAGATGGTC
AGACTAAACTGGCTGACGGAATTTATGCCACTTCCGACCATCAAGCATTTTATCCGTACTCCTGATGATG
CATGGTTACTCACCACTGCGATCCCCGGAAAAACAGCGTTCCAGGTATTAGAAGAATATCCTGATTCAGG
TGAAAATATTGTTGATGCGCTGGCAGTGTTCCTGCGCCGGTTGCACTCGATTCCTGTTTGTAATTGTCCT
TTTAACAGCGATCGCGTATTTCGCCTCGCTCAGGCGCAATCACGAATGAATAACGGTTTGGTTGATGCGA
GTGATTTTGATGACGAGCGTAATGGCTGGCCTGTTGAACAAGTCTGGAAAGAAATGCATAAACTTTTGCC
ATTCTCACCGGATTCAGTCGTCACTCATGGTGATTTCTCACTTGATAACCTTATTTTTGACGAGGGGAAA
TTAATAGGTTGTATTGATGTTGGACGAGTCGGAATCGCAGACCGATACCAGGATCTTGCCATCCTATGGA
ACTGCCTCGGTGAGTTTTCTCCTTCATTACAGAAACGGCTTTTTCAAAAATATGGTATTGATAATCCTGA
TATGAATAAATTGCAATTTCATTTGATGCTCGATGAGTTTTTCTAAGCGGCGCGCCATCGAATGGCGCAA
AACCTTTCGCGGTATGGCATGATAGCGCCCGGAAGAGAGTCAATTCAGGGTGGTGAATATGAAACCAGTA
ACGTTATACGATGTCGCAGAGTATGCCGGTGTCTCTTATCAGACCGTTTCCCGCGTGGTGAACCAGGCCA
GCCACGTTTCTGCGAAAACGCGGGAAAAAGTGGAAGCGGCGATGGCGGAGCTGAATTACATTCCCAACCG
CGTGGCACAACAACTGGCGGGCAAACAGTCGTTGCTGATTGGCGTTGCCACCTCCAGTCTGGCCCTGCAC
GCGCCGTCGCAAATTGTCGCGGCGATTAAATCTCGCGCCGATCAACTGGGTGCCAGCGTGGTGGTGTCGA
TGGTAGAACGAAGCGGCGTCGAAGCCTGTAAAGCGGCGGTGCACAATCTTCTCGCGCAACGCGTCAGTGG
GCTGATCATTAACTATCCGCTGGATGACCAGGATGCCATTGCTGTGGAAGCTGCCTGCACTAATGTTCCG
GCGTTATTTCTTGATGTCTCTGACCAGACACCCATCAACAGTATTATTTTCTCCCATGAGGACGGTACGC
GACTGGGCGTGGAGCATCTGGTCGCATTGGGTCACCAGCAAATCGCGCTGTTAGCGGGCCCATTAAGTTC
TGTCTCGGCGCGTCTGCGTCTGGCTGGCTGGCATAAATATCTCACTCGCAATCAAATTCAGCCGATAGCG
GAACGGGAAGGCGACTGGAGTGCCATGTCCGGTTTTCAACAAACCATGCAAATGCTGAATGAGGGCATCG
TTCCCACTGCGATGCTGGTTGCCAACGATCAGATGGCGCTGGGCGCAATGCGCGCCATTACCGAGTCCGG
GCTGCGCGTTGGTGCGGATATCTCGGTAGTGGGATACGACGATACCGAAGATAGCTCATGTTATATCCCG
CCGTTAACCACCATCAAACAGGATTTTCGCCTGCTGGGGCAAACCAGCGTGGACCGCTTGCTGCAACTCT
CTCAGGGCCAGGCGGTGAAGGGCAATCAGCTGTTGCCAGTCTCACTGGTGAAAAGAAAAACCACCCTGGC
GCCCAATACGC
